Addgene plasmid #15711: pGL2 p15 (-756/+68) SBR2 Mut 3' box
Depositing lab: Joan Massague. Publication: C/EBPbeta at the core of the TGFbeta cytostatic response and its evasion in metastatic breast cancer cells. Gomis RR, Alarcon C, Nadal C, Van Poznak C, Massague J. Cancer Cell. 2006 Sep . 10(3):203-14. 10.1016/j.ccr.2006.07.019 PubMed 16959612.
Backbone
  Vector backbone: pGL2-E1bTATA
  Backbone size w/o insert (bp): 6000
  Vector type: Mammalian Expression, Luciferase
Growth in bacteria
  Bacterial resistance: Ampicillin, 100 μg/mL
  Growth temperature: 37°C
  Growth strain: DH5alpha
  Copy number: High Copy
Gene/Insert
  Gene/Insert name: p15 promoter (alt name: p15INK4b promoter)
  Species: H. sapiens (human)
  Insert size (bp): 804
  Mutation: Mut 3' box in SBR2. The 3' box contains the C/EBP beta binding element.
  Entrez Gene: CDKN2B (a.k.a. CDK4I, INK4B, MTS2, P15, TP15, p15INK4b)
  Cloning method: Restriction Enzyme
  Sequencing primers: 5′ n/a; 3′ LucNRev
Terms and licenses: Academic/Nonprofit Terms; Industry Terms: Not Available to Industry
Depositor comments: SBR2 is one of the Smad Binding Regions on the promoter
How to cite: pGL2 p15 (-756/+68) SBR2 Mut 3' box was a gift from Joan Massague (Addgene plasmid # 15711 ; http://n2t.net/addgene:15711 ; RRID:Addgene_15711)
