[The description below was written by a language model from this plasmid's Addgene catalogue record.]
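Description:
pGL2 p15 (-756/+68) SBR2 Mut 3' box is a mammalian luciferase reporter plasmid built on the pGL2-E1bTATA backbone (about 6 kb without insert). It is maintained in E. coli as a high-copy plasmid under ampicillin selection. The record gives no feature table, so the origin of replication, polyadenylation signals and other backbone elements are not itemised. The backbone name suggests a pGL2-type firefly luciferase vector carrying an adenoviral E1b TATA minimal promoter, but how that element relates to the cloned fragment is not stated.

The insert is an 804 bp fragment of the human CDKN2B (p15INK4b) promoter, spanning positions -756 to +68 as indicated by the construct name, and was introduced by restriction cloning. The listed 3' sequencing primer reads back from the luciferase coding region, consistent with the promoter fragment lying upstream of the reporter so that luciferase output reflects promoter activity. The fragment carries a mutation in the 3' box of SBR2. SBR2 is one of the Smad binding regions of the p15 promoter, and its 3' box contains the C/EBP beta binding element. The exact base changes are not recorded.

The construct serves as a mutant reporter in transient transfection assays, most naturally compared with a wild-type promoter reporter to test how loss of the C/EBP beta site affects p15INK4b transcription. The associated study concerns C/EBP beta in the TGF-beta cytostatic response and its evasion in metastatic breast cancer cells, where p15INK4b, a CDK inhibitor, is a TGF-beta target gene.
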