>Addgene plasmid #15711 | pGL2 p15 (-756/+68) SBR2 Mut 3' box | addgene partial sequence | sequence record 22208 | LucNRev 5'-CCTTATGCAGTTGCTCTCC-3'
CGCCGGGCCTTTCTTTATGTTTTTGGCGTCTTCCATTTTACCAACAGTACCGGAATGCCAAGCTTACTTA
GATCTCGAGCTAGCACGCGTAAGAGCTCAAAGCCGCTCTGGCCGCAGGGTGCGGACGCGTCGCGGAGTCC
TCACTGCCCCGCCTCGCTCTGGCAGAGTGGGGAGCCAGCCGGCAAAGAATTCCGTTTTCAGCTGGGCCAA
GGGGCCGGCGTCTCCCCACCCCCTTAGGCTCCGCCCCCTGTCCGCTGTGATCGCCGGGAGGCCAGGCCCG
GGCCGACGCGTCACGAGGGCGGGGAAGCCTGCCCAAAGATGCTAGGACGCATGCGCCAGAGACTGGGCCA
GGGAGCCGCCAGGAATGCTGGCTGCACTGCTCGCTGGATGTCCAGTAAAGCCAAGGCTAATATTTTGGGA
ATGTTCACCACTGCCCTCAGCTCCTAATCCCCAGTAGGCGGAGCAGAGGATTTCTGTTCCTTCAGCCAGC
CAGTTGGTTTCACTGTGGAGACGTTGGTGGCTCCCTTGTGACCGAGAGAAAGTCATTCAAAATAACTCCG
TGAGCTCTAAGATGTCTGAAAGCGACAGCTCTGCACCTGTCATACAAGTTAAATTCATCCCCAGGCAGTA
CTTGGGCTTCACAAGTTTCATAACTTGTATCAAACTTAGCAATTTTCTCTTGGATGTGTCTTTCTGTTTG
AATTAGTCAACCATAAAAATAGAG
